Addgene plasmid #84219: pMK1200
Purpose: (Empty Backbone) Lentiviral expression of shRNAs, compatible with double-shRNA expression, EF1alpha promoter, mCherry
Depositing lab: Martin Kampmann & Jonathan Weissman. Depositing organization: University of California, San Francisco (UCSF). Publication: Integrated platform for genome-wide screening and construction of high-density genetic interaction maps in mammalian cells. Kampmann M, Bassik MC, Weissman JS. Proc Natl Acad Sci U S A. 2013 Jun 18;110(25):E2317-26. doi: 10.1073/pnas.1307002110. Epub 2013 Jun 5. PubMed 23739767.
Backbone
  Vector backbone: pSicoR
  Vector type: Mammalian Expression, Lentiviral, RNAi
  Selectable markers: Puromycin
Growth in bacteria
  Bacterial resistance: Ampicillin, 100 μg/mL
  Growth temperature: 37°C
  Growth strain: NEB Stable
  Copy number: Unknown
Terms and licenses: Academic/Nonprofit Terms; Industry Terms: Not Available to Industry
How to cite: pMK1200 was a gift from Martin Kampmann & Jonathan Weissman (Addgene plasmid # 84219 ; http://n2t.net/addgene:84219 ; RRID:Addgene_84219)
