[The description below was written by a language model from this plasmid's Addgene catalogue record and pLannotate feature annotations shown in this document.]
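Description:
pMK1200 is an empty lentiviral backbone derived from pSicoR, designed for expressing shRNAs in mammalian cells and described as compatible with double-shRNA expression. It is maintained in E. coli through a high-copy ColE1/pUC-type origin and an ampicillin resistance gene (β-lactamase with its own promoter). The viral portion follows the usual HIV-1-based layout: a CMV enhancer/promoter placed upstream of a truncated 5' LTR drives production of the genomic RNA in packaging cells. This is followed by the Ψ packaging signal with a partial gag sequence, the Rev response element for Rev-dependent nuclear export, and the cPPT/CTS element that aids nuclear import of the reverse-transcribed genome. A WPRE sits downstream of the expression cassette to boost transcript stability and expression. A nef fragment and a second truncated LTR close the proviral unit.

The internal cassette is driven by the human EF-1α core promoter together with its intron A. It encodes puromycin N-acetyltransferase followed by mCherry, so transduced cells can be selected with puromycin and tracked by red fluorescence. The feature table does not annotate the element joining the two coding sequences. Immediately after mCherry lies a fragment of 5' miR-30a flanking sequence. This suggests that shRNAs are cloned in a microRNA context within the 3' region of the same Pol II transcript, although the table annotates only this short fragment and multiple-cloning-site remnants, and no hairpin is present in the empty vector. The associated work concerns genome-wide screening and the construction of genetic interaction maps in mammalian cells, for which paired-shRNA vectors of this type are suited.
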