Features (pLannotate 1.2.2; 22 found; start..end, strand, type, name):
     40..92      -  misc_feature   bom (fragment): basis of mobility region from pBR322
    247..626     +  enhancer       CMV enhancer: human cytomegalovirus immediate early enhancer
    627..826     +  promoter       CMV promoter: human cytomegalovirus (CMV) immediate early promoter
    844..1024    +  LTR            5' LTR (truncated): truncated 5' long terminal repeat (LTR) from HIV-1
   1071..1196    +  misc_feature   HIV-1 Ψ: packaging signal of human immunodeficiency virus type 1
   1180..1518    +  CDS            HIV-1 gag (fragment): gag protein from human immunodeficiency virus 1; gag
   1695..1928    +  misc_feature   RRE: The Rev response element (RRE) of HIV-1 allows for Rev-dependent mRNA export from the nucleus to the cytoplasm.
   2305..2405    +  CDS            Rev (fragment): human immunodeficiency virus 1 (HIV-1) Rev protein; rev; enhances nuclear export of unspliced and incompletely spliced viral mRNAs
   2455..2572    +  misc_feature   cPPT/CTS: central polypurine tract and central termination sequence of HIV-1
   2675..2886    +  promoter       EF-1α core promoter: core promoter for human elongation factor EF-1α
   2887..3825    +  intron         EF-1α intron A: intron upstream of the start codon of human EF-1α
   3846..4442    +  CDS            PuroR: puromycin N-acetyltransferase; pac from Streptomyces alboniger; confers resistance to puromycin
   4518..5225    +  CDS            mCherry: mCherry is a basic (constitutively fluorescent) red fluorescent protein published in 2004, derived from Discosoma sp.. It is reported to be a very rapidly-maturing monomer with low acid sensitivity.
   5259..5280    +  ncRNA          5' miR-30a (fragment): sequence upstream of the 71-nt precursor of the human miR-30a microRNA (Zeng et al., 2002) miRNA
   5492..5515    +  misc_feature   MCS (fragment): pBluescript multiple cloning site
   5515..6103    +  misc_feature   WPRE: woodchuck hepatitis virus posttranscriptional regulatory element
   6104..6123    +  misc_feature   MCS (fragment): pBluescript multiple cloning site
   6125..6625    +  CDS            nef (fragment): NEF_HV1LA - Experimental evidence at protein level: Swiss-Prot protein existence level 1. Extracellular Nef protein targets CD4(+) T-lymphocytes for apoptosis by interacting with CXCR4 surface receptors. From Human immunodeficiency virus type 1 group M subtype B (isolate Lai) (HIV-1).
   6632..6812    +  LTR            5' LTR (truncated): truncated 5' long terminal repeat (LTR) from HIV-1
   6874..7462    -  rep_origin     ori: high-copy-number ColE1/pMB1/pBR322/pUC origin of replication
   7633..8493    -  CDS            AmpR: β-lactamase; bla; confers resistance to ampicillin, carbenicillin, and related antibiotics
   8494..8598    -  promoter       AmpR promoter: bla
>Addgene plasmid #84219 | pMK1200 | depositor full sequence | sequence record 161842 | pMK1200 sequence 8626 bps
GCTTAAGCGGTCGACGGATCGGGAGATCTCCCGATCCCCTATGGTGCACTCTCAGTACAATCTGCTCTGA
TGCCGCATAGTTAAGCCAGTATCTGCTCCCTGCTTGTGTGTTGGAGGTCGCTGAGTAGTGCGCGAGCAAA
ATTTAAGCTACAACAAGGCAAGGCTTGACCGACAATTGCATGAAGAATCTGCTTAGGGTTAGGCGTTTTG
CGCTGCTTCGCGATGTACGGGCCAGATATACGCGTTGACATTGATTATTGACTAGTTATTAATAGTAATC
AATTACGGGGTCATTAGTTCATAGCCCATATATGGAGTTCCGCGTTACATAACTTACGGTAAATGGCCCG
CCTGGCTGACCGCCCAACGACCCCCGCCCATTGACGTCAATAATGACGTATGTTCCCATAGTAACGCCAA
TAGGGACTTTCCATTGACGTCAATGGGTGGAGTATTTACGGTAAACTGCCCACTTGGCAGTACATCAAGT
GTATCATATGCCAAGTACGCCCCCTATTGACGTCAATGACGGTAAATGGCCCGCCTGGCATTATGCCCAG
TACATGACCTTATGGGACTTTCCTACTTGGCAGTACATCTACGTATTAGTCATCGCTATTACCATGGTGA
TGCGGTTTTGGCAGTACATCAATGGGCGTGGATAGCGGTTTGACTCACGGGGATTTCCAAGTCTCCACCC
CATTGACGTCAATGGGAGTTTGTTTTGGCACCAAAATCAACGGGACTTTCCAAAATGTCGTAACAACTCC
GCCCCATTGACGCAAATGGGCGGTAGGCGTGTACGGTGGGAGGTCTATATAAGCAGCGCGTTTTGCCTGT
ACTGGGTCTCTCTGGTTAGACCAGATCTGAGCCTGGGAGCTCTCTGGCTAACTAGGGAACCCACTGCTTA
AGCCTCAATAAAGCTTGCCTTGAGTGCTTCAAGTAGTGTGTGCCCGTCTGTTGTGTGACTCTGGTAACTA
GAGATCCCTCAGACCCTTTTAGTCAGTGTGGAAAATCTCTAGCAGTGGCGCCCGAACAGGGACTTGAAAG
CGAAAGGGAAACCAGAGGAGCTCTCTCGACGCAGGACTCGGCTTGCTGAAGCGCGCACGGCAAGAGGCGA
GGGGCGGCGACTGGTGAGTACGCCAAAAATTTTGACTAGCGGAGGCTAGAAGGAGAGAGATGGGTGCGAG
AGCGTCAGTATTAAGCGGGGGAGAATTAGATCGCGATGGGAAAAAATTCGGTTAAGGCCAGGGGGAAAGA
AAAAATATAAATTAAAACATATAGTATGGGCAAGCAGGGAGCTAGAACGATTCGCAGTTAATCCTGGCCT
GTTAGAAACATCAGAAGGCTGTAGACAAATACTGGGACAGCTACAACCATCCCTTCAGACAGGATCAGAA
GAACTTAGATCATTATATAATACAGTAGCAACCCTCTATTGTGTGCATCAAAGGATAGAGATAAAAGACA
CCAAGGAAGCTTTAGACAAGATAGAGGAAGAGCAAAACAAAAGTAAGACCACCGCACAGCAAGCGGCCGG
CCGCGCTGATCTTCAGACCTGGAGGAGGAGATATGAGGGACAATTGGAGAAGTGAATTATATAAATATAA
AGTAGTAAAAATTGAACCATTAGGAGTAGCACCCACCAAGGCAAAGAGAAGAGTGGTGCAGAGAGAAAAA
AGAGCAGTGGGAATAGGAGCTTTGTTCCTTGGGTTCTTGGGAGCAGCAGGAAGCACTATGGGCGCAGCGT
CAATGACGCTGACGGTACAGGCCAGACAATTATTGTCTGGTATAGTGCAGCAGCAGAACAATTTGCTGAG
GGCTATTGAGGCGCAACAGCATCTGTTGCAACTCACAGTCTGGGGCATCAAGCAGCTCCAGGCAAGAATC
CTGGCTGTGGAAAGATACCTAAAGGATCAACAGCTCCTGGGGATTTGGGGTTGCTCTGGAAAACTCATTT
GCACCACTGCTGTGCCTTGGAATGCTAGTTGGAGTAATAAATCTCTGGAACAGATTTGGAATCACACGAC
CTGGATGGAGTGGGACAGAGAAATTAACAATTACACAAGCTTAATACACTCCTTAATTGAAGAATCGCAA
AACCAGCAAGAAAAGAATGAACAAGAATTATTGGAATTAGATAAATGGGCAAGTTTGTGGAATTGGTTTA
ACATAACAAATTGGCTGTGGTATATAAAATTATTCATAATGATAGTAGGAGGCTTGGTAGGTTTAAGAAT
AGTTTTTGCTGTACTTTCTATAGTGAATAGAGTTAGGCAGGGATATTCACCATTATCGTTTCAGACCCAC
CTCCCAACCCCGAGGGGACCCGACAGGCCCGAAGGAATAGAAGAAGAAGGTGGAGAGAGAGACAGAGACA
GATCCATTCGATTAGTGAACGGATCGGCACTGCGTGCGCCAATTCTGCAGACAAATGGCAGTATTCATCC
ACAATTTTAAAAGAAAAGGGGGGATTGGGGGGTACAGTGCAGGGGAAAGAATAGTAGACATAATAGCAAC
AGACATACAAACTAAAGAATTACAAAAACAAATTACAAAAATTCAAAATTTTCGGGTTTATTACAGGGAC
AGCAGAGATCCAGTTTGGTTAGTACCGGGCCCGCTCTAGGGCCGCGTGGATAACCGTATTACCGCCATGC
ATGTGCCCGTCAGTGGGCAGAGCGCACATCGCCCACAGTCCCCGAGAAGTTGGGGGGAGGGGTCGGCAAT
TGAACCGGTGCCTAGAGAAGGTGGCGCGGGGTAAACTGGGAAAGTGATGTCGTGTACTGGCTCCGCCTTT
TTCCCGAGGGTGGGGGAGAACCGTATATAAGTGCAGTAGTCGCCGTGAACGTTCTTTTTCGCAACGGGTT
TGCCGCCAGAACACAGGTAAGTGCCGTGTGTGGTTCCCGCGGGCCTGGCCTCTTTACGGGTTATGGCCCT
TGCGTGCCTTGAATTACTTCCACCTGGCTGCAGTACGTGATTCTTGATCCCGAGCTTCGGGTTGGAAGTG
GGTGGGAGAGTTCGAGGCCTTGCGCTTAAGGAGCCCCTTCGCCTCGTGCTTGAGTTGAGGCCTGGCCTGG
GCGCTGGGGCCGCCGCGTGCGAATCTGGTGGCACCTTCGCGCCTGTCTCGCTGCTTTCGATAAGTCTCTA
GCCATTTAAAATTTTTGATGACCTGCTGCGACGCTTTTTTTCTGGCAAGATAGTCTTGTAAATGCGGGCC
AAGATCTGCACACTGGTATTTCGGTTTTTGGGGCCGCGGGCGGCGACGGGGCCCGTGCGTCCCAGCGCAC
ATGTTCGGCGAGGCGGGGCCTGCGAGCGCGGCCACCGAGAATCGGACGGGGGTAGTCTCAAGCTGGCCGG
CCTGCTCTGGTGCCTGGCCTCGCGCCGCCGTGTATCGCCCCGCCCTGGGCGGCAAGGCTGGCCCGGTCGG
CACCAGTTGCGTGAGCGGAAAGATGGCCGCTTCCCGGCCCTGCTGCAGGGAGCTCAAAATGGAGGACGCG
GCGCTCGGGAGAGCGGGCGGGTGAGTCACCCACACAAAGGAAAAGGGCCTTTCCGTCCTCAGCCGTCGCT
TCATGTGACTCCACGGAGTACCGGGCGCCGTCCAGGCACCTCGATTAGTTCTCGAGCTTTTGGAGTACGT
CGTCTTTAGGTTGGGGGGAGGGGTTTTATGCGATGGAGTTTCCCCACACTGAGTGGGTGGAGACTGAAGT
TAGGCCAGCTTGGCACTTGATGTAATTCTCCTTGGAATTTGCCCTTTTTGAGTTTGGATCTTGGTTCATT
CTCAAGCCTCAGACAGTGGTTCAAAGTTTTTTTCTTCCATTTCAGGTGTCGTGAGCTAGCCCACCATGAC
CGAGTACAAGCCCACGGTGCGCCTCGCCACCCGCGACGACGTCCCCCGGGCCGTACGCACCCTCGCCGCC
GCGTTCGCCGACTACCCCGCCACGCGCCACACCGTCGACCCGGACCGCCACATCGAGCGGGTCACCGAGC
TGCAAGAACTCTTCCTCACGCGCGTCGGGCTCGACATCGGCAAGGTGTGGGTCGCGGACGACGGCGCCGC
GGTGGCGGTCTGGACCACGCCGGAGAGCGTCGAAGCGGGGGCGGTGTTCGCCGAGATCGGCCCGCGCATG
GCCGAGTTGAGCGGTTCCCGGCTGGCCGCGCAGCAACAGATGGAAGGCCTCCTGGCGCCGCACCGGCCCA
AGGAGCCCGCGTGGTTCCTGGCCACCGTCGGCGTCTCGCCCGACCACCAGGGCAAGGGTCTGGGCAGCGC
CGTCGTGCTCCCCGGAGTGGAGGCGGCCGAGCGCGCCGGGGTGCCCGCCTTCCTGGAGACCTCCGCGCCC
CGCAACCTCCCCTTCTACGAGCGGCTCGGCTTCACCGTCACCGCCGACGTCGAGGTGCCCGAAGGACCGC
GCACCTGGTGCATGACCCGCAAGCCCGGTGCCGGATCGGGAGAGGGCAGAGGAAGTCTGCTAACATGCGG
TGACGTCGAGGAGAATCCTGGCCCACCGGTCGCCACCATGGTGAGCAAGGGCGAGGAGGATAACATGGCC
ATCATCAAGGAGTTCATGCGCTTCAAGGTGCACATGGAGGGCTCCGTGAACGGCCACGAGTTCGAGATCG
AGGGCGAGGGCGAGGGCCGCCCCTACGAGGGCACCCAGACCGCCAAGCTGAAGGTGACCAAGGGTGGCCC
CCTGCCCTTCGCCTGGGACATCCTGTCCCCTCAGTTCATGTACGGCTCCAAGGCCTACGTGAAGCACCCC
GCCGACATCCCCGACTACTTGAAGCTGTCCTTCCCCGAGGGCTTCAAGTGGGAGCGCGTGATGAACTTCG
AGGACGGCGGCGTGGTGACCGTGACCCAGGACTCCTCCCTGCAGGACGGCGAGTTCATCTACAAGGTGAA
GCTGCGCGGCACCAACTTCCCCTCCGACGGCCCCGTAATGCAGAAGAAGACCATGGGCTGGGAGGCCTCC
TCCGAGCGGATGTACCCCGAGGACGGCGCCCTGAAGGGCGAGATCAAGCAGAGGCTGAAGCTGAAGGACG
GCGGCCACTACGACGCTGAGGTCAAGACCACCTACAAGGCCAAGAAGCCCGTGCAGCTGCCCGGCGCCTA
CAACGTCAACATCAAGTTGGACATCACCTCCCACAACGAGGACTACACCATCGTGGAACAGTACGAACGC
GCCGAGGGCCGCCACTCCACCGGCGGCATGGACGAGCTGTACAAGTAAGAATTGCCTAGGTATTCGCCTT
GACTCGAGAAGAAGGTATATTGCTGTTGACCCAGAGCGTTGGGCAGGTCTGAAGTTCATTAGTGAAGCCA
CAGATGTAATGAACTTCAGGACCTGCCCACTGCCTTGGGCCTCGGGCTTCAAGGGGTCAGTCACACTCTT
TCCCTACACGACGCTCTTCCGATCTATACCACATATCTAGAGTTGAACCGACTAGTAAGCCAGGTCGAGA
CATGTTTAAGGGTTCCGGTTCCACTAGGTACAATTCGATATCAAGCTTATCGATAATCAACCTCTGGATT
ACAAAATTTGTGAAAGATTGACTGGTATTCTTAACTATGTTGCTCCTTTTACGCTATGTGGATACGCTGC
TTTAATGCCTTTGTATCATGCTATTGCTTCCCGTATGGCTTTCATTTTCTCCTCCTTGTATAAATCCTGG
TTGCTGTCTCTTTATGAGGAGTTGTGGCCCGTTGTCAGGCAACGTGGCGTGGTGTGCACTGTGTTTGCTG
ACGCAACCCCCACTGGTTGGGGCATTGCCACCACCTGTCAGCTCCTTTCCGGGACTTTCGCTTTCCCCCT
CCCTATTGCCACGGCGGAACTCATCGCCGCCTGCCTTGCCCGCTGCTGGACAGGGGCTCGGCTGTTGGGC
ACTGACAATTCCGTGGTGTTGTCGGGGAAATCATCGTCCTTTCCTTGGCTGCTCGCCTGTGTTGCCACCT
GGATTCTGCGCGGGACGTCCTTCTGCTACGTCCCTTCGGCCCTCAATCCAGCGGACCTTCCTTCCCGCGG
CCTGCTGCCGGCTCTGCGGCCTCTTCCGCGTCTTCGCCTTCGCCCTCAGACGAGTCGGATCTCCCTTTGG
GCCGCCTCCCCGCATCGATACCGTCGACCTCGATCGAGACCTAGAAAAACATGGAGCAATCACAAGTAGC
AATACAGCAGCTACCAATGCTGATTGTGCCTGGCTAGAAGCACAAGAGGAGGAGGAGGTGGGTTTTCCAG
TCACACCTCAGGTACCTTTAAGACCAATGACTTACAAGGCAGCTGTAGATCTTAGCCACTTTTTAAAAGA
AAAGGGGGGACTGGAAGGGCTAATTCACTCCCAACGAAGACAAGATATCCTTGATCTGTGGATCTACCAC
ACACAAGGCTACTTCCCTGATTGGCAGAACTACACACCAGGGCCAGGGATCAGATATCCACTGACCTTTG
GATGGTGCTACAAGCTAGTACCAGTTGAGCAAGAGAAGGTAGAAGAAGCCAATGAAGGAGAGAACACCCG
CTTGTTACACCCTGTGAGCCTGCATGGGATGGATGACCCGGAGAGAGAAGTATTAGAGTGGAGGTTTGAC
AGCCGCCTAGCATTTCATCACATGGCCCGAGAGCTGCATCCGGACTGTACTGGGTCTCTCTGGTTAGACC
AGATCTGAGCCTGGGAGCTCTCTGGCTAACTAGGGAACCCACTGCTTAAGCCTCAATAAAGCTTGCCTTG
AGTGCTTCAAGTAGTGTGTGCCCGTCTGTTGTGTGACTCTGGTAACTAGAGATCCCTCAGACCCTTTTAG
TCAGTGTGGAAAATCTCTAGCAGCATGTGAGCAAAAGGCCAGCAAAAGGCCAGGAACCGTAAAAAGGCCG
CGTTGCTGGCGTTTTTCCATAGGCTCCGCCCCCCTGACGAGCATCACAAAAATCGACGCTCAAGTCAGAG
GTGGCGAAACCCGACAGGACTATAAAGATACCAGGCGTTTCCCCCTGGAAGCTCCCTCGTGCGCTCTCCT
GTTCCGACCCTGCCGCTTACCGGATACCTGTCCGCCTTTCTCCCTTCGGGAAGCGTGGCGCTTTCTCATA
GCTCACGCTGTAGGTATCTCAGTTCGGTGTAGGTCGTTCGCTCCAAGCTGGGCTGTGTGCACGAACCCCC
CGTTCAGCCCGACCGCTGCGCCTTATCCGGTAACTATCGTCTTGAGTCCAACCCGGTAAGACACGACTTA
TCGCCACTGGCAGCAGCCACTGGTAACAGGATTAGCAGAGCGAGGTATGTAGGCGGTGCTACAGAGTTCT
TGAAGTGGTGGCCTAACTACGGCTACACTAGAAGAACAGTATTTGGTATCTGCGCTCTGCTGAAGCCAGT
TACCTTCGGAAAAAGAGTTGGTAGCTCTTGATCCGGCAAACAAACCACCGCTGGTAGCGGTGGTTTTTTT
GTTTGCAAGCAGCAGATTACGCGCAGAAAAAAAGGATCTCAAGAAGATCCTTTGATCTTTTCTACGGGGT
CTGACGCTCAGTGGAACGAAAACTCACGTTAAGGGATTTTGGTCATGAGATTATCAAAAAGGATCTTCAC
CTAGATCCTTTTAAATTAAAAATGAAGTTTTAAATCAATCTAAAGTATATATGAGTAAACTTGGTCTGAC
AGTTACCAATGCTTAATCAGTGAGGCACCTATCTCAGCGATCTGTCTATTTCGTTCATCCATAGTTGCCT
GACTCCCCGTCGTGTAGATAACTACGATACGGGAGGGCTTACCATCTGGCCCCAGTGCTGCAATGATACC
GCGAGACCCACGCTCACCGGCTCCAGATTTATCAGCAATAAACCAGCCAGCCGGAAGGGCCGAGCGCAGA
AGTGGTCCTGCAACTTTATCCGCCTCCATCCAGTCTATTAATTGTTGCCGGGAAGCTAGAGTAAGTAGTT
CGCCAGTTAATAGTTTGCGCAACGTTGTTGCCATTGCTACAGGCATCGTGGTGTCACGCTCGTCGTTTGG
TATGGCTTCATTCAGCTCCGGTTCCCAACGATCAAGGCGAGTTACATGATCCCCCATGTTGTGCAAAAAA
GCGGTTAGCTCCTTCGGTCCTCCGATCGTTGTCAGAAGTAAGTTGGCCGCAGTGTTATCACTCATGGTTA
TGGCAGCACTGCATAATTCTCTTACTGTCATGCCATCCGTAAGATGCTTTTCTGTGACTGGTGAGTACTC
AACCAAGTCATTCTGAGAATAGTGTATGCGGCGACCGAGTTGCTCTTGCCCGGCGTCAATACGGGATAAT
ACCGCGCCACATAGCAGAACTTTAAAAGTGCTCATCATTGGAAAACGTTCTTCGGGGCGAAAACTCTCAA
GGATCTTACCGCTGTTGAGATCCAGTTCGATGTAACCCACTCGTGCACCCAACTGATCTTCAGCATCTTT
TACTTTCACCAGCGTTTCTGGGTGAGCAAAAACAGGAAGGCAAAATGCCGCAAAAAAGGGAATAAGGGCG
ACACGGAAATGTTGAATACTCATACTCTTCCTTTTTCAATATTATTGAAGCATTTATCAGGGTTATTGTC
TCATGAGCGGATACATATTTGAATGTATTTAGAAAAATAAACAAATAGGGGTTCCGCGCACATTTCCCCG
AAAAGTGCCACCTGAC
