>Addgene plasmid #84219 | pMK1200 | depositor partial sequence | sequence record 161843 | CCAGAGGTTGATTATCGATAAGC
AACATGTCTCGACCTGGCTTACTAGTCGGTTCAACTCTAGATATGTGGTATAGATCGGAAGAGCGTCGTG
TAGGGAAAGAGTGTGACTGACCCCTTGAAGCCCGAGGCCCAAGGCAGTGGGCAGGTCCTGAAGTTCATTA
CATCTGTGGCTTCACTAATGAACTTCAGACCTGCCCAACGCTCTGGGTCAACAGCAATATACCTTCTTCT
CGAGTCAAGGCGAATACCTAGGCAATTCTTACTTGTACAGCTCGTCCATGCCGCCGGTGGAGTGGCGGCC
CTCGGCGCGTTCGTACTGTTCCACGATGGTGTAGTCCTCGTTGTGGGAGGTGATGTCCAACTTGATGTTG
ACGTTGTAGGCGCCGGGCAGCTGCACGGGCTTCTTGGCCTTGTAGGTGGTCTTGACCTCAGCGTCGTAGT
GGCCGCCGTCCTTCAGCTTCAGCCTCTGCTTGATCTCGCCCTTCAGGGCGCCGTCCTCGGGGTACATCCG
CTCGGAGGAGGCCTCCCAGCCCATGGTCTTCTTCTGCATTACGGGGCCGTCGGAGGGGAAGTTGGTGCCG
CGCAGCTTCACCTTGTAGATGAACTCGCCGTCCTGCAGGGAGGAGTCCTGGGTCACGGTCACCACGCCGC
CGTCCTCGAAGTTCATCACGCGCTCCCACTTGAAGCCCTCGGGGAAGGACAGCTTCAAGTAGTCGGGGAT
GTCGGCGGGGTGCTTCACGTAGGCCTTGGAGCCGTACATGAACTGAGGGGACAGGATGTCCCAGGCGAAG
GGCAGGGGGCCACCCTTGGTCACCTTCAGCTTGGCGGTCTGGGTGCCCTCGTAGGGGCGGCCCTCGCCCT
CGCCCTCGATCTCGAACTCGTGGCCGTTCACGGAGCCCTCCATGTGCACCTTGAAGCGCATGAACTCCTT
GATGATGGCCATGTTATCCTCCTCGCCCTTGCTCA
