>Addgene plasmid #84219 | pMK1200 | addgene partial sequence | sequence record 166235 | EF1a-F 5'-TCAAGCCTCAGACAGTGGTTC-3'
GTGAGCTAGCCCACCATGACCGAGTACAAGCCCACGGTGCGCCTCGCCACCCGCGACGACGTCCCCCGGG
CCGTACGCACCCTCGCCGCCGCGTTCGCCGACTACCCCGCCACGCGCCACACCGTCGACCCGGACCGCCA
CATCGAGCGGGTCACCGAGCTGCAAGAACTCTTCCTCACGCGCGTCGGGCTCGACATCGGCAAGGTGTGG
GTCGCGGACGACGGCGCCGCGGTGGCGGTCTGGACCACGCCGGAGAGCGTCGAAGCGGGGGCGGTGTTCG
CCGAGATCGGCCCGCGCATGGCCGAGTTGAGCGGTTCCCGGCTGGCCGCGCAGCAACAGATGGAAGGCCT
CCTGGCGCCGCACCGGCCCAAGGAGCCCGCGTGGTTCCTGGCCACCGTCGGCGTCTCGCCCGACCACCAG
GGCAAGGGTCTGGGCAGCGCCGTCGTGCTCCCCGGAGTGGAGGCGGCCGAGCGCGCCGGGGTGCCCGCCT
TCCTGGAGACCTCCGCGCCCCGCAACCTCCCCTTCTACGAGCGGCTCGGCTTCACCGTCACCGCCGACGT
CGAGGTGCCCGAAGGACCGCGCACCTGGTGCATGACCCGCAAGCCCGGTGCCGGATCGGGAGAGGGCAGA
GGAAGTCTGCTAACATGCGGTGACGTCGAGGAGAATCCTGGCCCACCGGTCGCCACCATGGTGAGCAAGG
GCGAGGAGGATAACATGGCCATCATCAAGGAGTTCATGCGCTTCAAGGTGCACATGGAGGGCTCCGTGAA
CGGCCACGAGTTCGAGATCGAGGGCGAGGGCGAGGGCCGCCCCTACGA
