>Addgene plasmid #84219 | pMK1200 | addgene partial sequence | sequence record 166236 | WPRE-R 5'-CATAGCGTAAAAGGAGCAACA-3'
AATTTTGTAATCCAGAGGTTGATTATCGATAAGCTTGATATCGAATTGTACCTAGTGGAACCGGAACCCT
TAAACATGTCTCGACCTGGCTTACTAGTCGGTTCAACTCTAGATATGTGGTATAGATCGGAAGAGCGTCG
TGTAGGGAAAGAGTGTGACTGACCCCTTGAAGCCCGAGGCCCAAGGCAGTGGGCAGGTCCTGAAGTTCAT
TACATCTGTGGCTTCACTAATGAACTTCAGACCTGCCCAACGCTCTGGGTCAACAGCAATATACCTTCTT
CTCGAGTCAAGGCGAATACCTAGGCAATTCTTACTTGTACAGCTCGTCCATGCCGCCGGTGGAGTGGCGG
CCCTCGGCGCGTTCGTACTGTTCCACGATGGTGTAGTCCTCGTTGTGGGAGGTGATGTCCAACTTGATGT
TGACGTTGTAGGCGCCGGGCAGCTGCACGGGCTTCTTGGCCTTGTANGTGGTCTTGACCTCAGCGTCGTA
GTGGCCGCCGTCCTTCAGCTTCAGCCTCTGCTTGATCTCGCCCTTCAGGGCGCCGTCCTCGGGGTACATC
CGCTCGGAGGAGGCCTCCCAGCCCATGGTCTTCTTCTGCATTAC
